>Addgene plasmid #203223 | pV132-vCas9 | addgene full sequence | sequence record 405523 | Addgene NGS Result
CCTGCAGGCAGCTGCGCGCTCGCTCGCTCACTGAGGCCGCCCGGGCGTCGGGCGACCTTTGGTCGCCCGG
CCTCAGTGAGCGAGCGAGCGCGCAGAGAGGGAGTGGCCAACTCCATCACTAGGGGTTCCTGCGGCCTCTA
GAGGTACCCGTTACATAACTTACGGTAAATGGCCCGCCTGGCTGACCGCCCAACGACCCCCGCCCATTGA
CGTCAATAGTAACGCCAATAGGGACTTTCCATTGACGTCAATGGGTGGAGTATTTACGGTAAACTGCCCA
CTTGGCAGTACATCAAGTGTATCATATGCCAAGTACGCCCCCTATTGACGTCAATGACGGTAAATGGCCC
GCCTGGCATTGTGCCCAGTACATGACCTTATGGGACTTTCCTACTTGGCAGTACATCTACGTATTAGTCA
TCGCTATTACCATGGTCGAGGTGAGCCCCACGTTCTGCTTCACTCTCCCCATCTCCCCCCCCTCCCCACC
CCCAATTTTGTATTTATTTATTTTTTAATTATTTTGTGCAGCGATGGGGGCGGGGGGGGGGGGGGGGCGC
GCGCCAGGCGGGGCGGGGCGGGGCGAGGGGCGGGGCGGGGCGAGGCGGAGAGGTGCGGCGGCAGCCAATC
AGAGCGGCGCGCTCCGAAAGTTTCCTTTTATGGCGAGGCGGCGGCGGCGGCGGCCCTATAAAAAGCGAAG
CGCGCGGCGGGCGGGAGTCGCTGCGCGCTGCCTTCGCCCCGTGCCCCGCTCCGCCGCCGCCTCGCGCCGC
CCGCCCCGGCTCTGACTGACCGCGTTACTCCCACAGGTGAGCGGGCGGGACGGCCCTTCTCCTCCGGGCT
GTAATTAGCTGAGCAAGAGGTAAGGGTTTAAGGGATGGTTGGTTGGTGGGGTATTAATGTTTAATTACCT
GGAGCACCTGCCTGAAATCACTTTTTTTCAGGTTGGACCGGTGCCACCATGGACTATAAGGACCACGACG
GAGACTACAAGGATCATGATATTGATTACAAAGACGATGACGATAAGATGGCCCCAAAGAAGAAGCGGAA
GGTCGGTATCCACGGAGTCCCAGCAGCCGACAAGAAGTACAGCATCGGCCTGGACATCGGCACCAACTCT
GTGGGCTGGGCCGTGATCACCGACGAGTACAAGGTGCCCAGCAAGAAATTCAAGGTGCTGGGCAACACCG
ACCGGCACAGCATCAAGAAGAACCTGATCGGAGCCCTGCTGTTCGACCGGGGCGAAACAGCCGAGGCCAC
CCGGCTGAAGAGAACCGCCAGAAGAAGATACACCAGACGGAAGAACCGGATCTGCTATCTGCAAGAGATC
TTCAGCAACGAGATGGCCAAGGTGGACGACAGCTTCTTCCACAGACTGGAAGAGTCCTTCCTGGTGGAAG
AGGATAAGAAGCACGAGCGGCACCCCATCTTCGGCAACATCGTGGACGAGGTGGCCTACCACGAGAAGTA
CCCCACCATCTACCACCTGAGAAAGAAACTGGTGGACAGCACCGACAAGGCCGACCTGCGGCTGATCTAT
CTGGCCCTGGCCCACATGATCAAGTTCCGGGGCCACTTCCTGATCGAGGGCGACCTGAACCCCGACAACA
GCGACGTGGACAAGCTGTTCATCCAGCTGGTGCAGACCTACAACCAGCTGTTCGAGGAAAACCCCATCAA
CGCCAGCGGCGTGGACGCCAAGGCCATCCTGTCTGCCAGACTGAGCAAGAGCAGACGGCTGGAAAATCTG
ATCGCCCAGCTGCCCGGCGAGAAGAAGAATGGCCTGTTCGGAAACCTGATTGCCCTGAGCCTGGGCCTGA
CCCCCAACTTCAAGAGCAACTTCGACCTGGCCGAGGATGCCAAACTGCAGCTGAGCAAGGACACCTACGA
CGACGACCTGGACAACCTGCTGGCCCAGATCGGCGACCAGTACGCCGACCTGTTTCTGGCCGCCAAGAAC
CTGTCCGACGCCATCCTGCTGAGCGACATCCTGAGAGTGAACACCGAGATCACCAAGGCCCCCCTGAGCG
CCTCTATGATCAAGAGATACGACGAGCACCACCAGGACCTGACCCTGCTGAAAGCTCTCGTGCGGCAGCA
GCTGCCTGAGAAGTACAAAGAGATTTTCTTCGACCAGAGCAAGAACGGCTACGCCGGCTACATTGACGGC
GGAGCCAGCCAGGAAGAGTTCTACAAGTTCATCAAGCCCATCCTGGAAAAGATGGACGGCACCGAGGAAC
TGCTCGTGAAGCTGAACAGAGAGGACCTGCTGCGGAAGCAGCGGACCTTCGACAACGGCAGCATCCCCCA
CCAGATCCACCTGGGAGAGCTGCACGCCATTCTGCGGCGGCAGGAAGATTTTTACCCATTCCTGAAGGAC
AACCGGGAAAAGATCGAGAAGATCCTGACCTTCCGCATCCCCTACTACGTGGGCCCTCTGGCCAGGGGAA
ACAGCAGATTCGCCTGGATGACCAGAAAGAGCGAGGAAACCATCACCCCCTGGAACTTCGAGGAAGTGGT
GGACAAGGGCGCTTCCGCCCAGAGCTTCATCGAGCGGATGACCAACTTCGATAAGAACCTGCCCAACGAG
AAGGTGCTGCCCAAGCACAGCCTGCTGTACGAGTACTTCACCGTGTATAACGAGCTGACCAAAGTGAAAT
ACGTGACCGAGGGAATGAGAAAGCCCGCCTTCCTGAGCGGCGAGCAGAAAAAGGCCATCGTGGACCTGCT
GTTCAAGACCAACCGGAAAGTGACCGTGAAGCAGCTGAAAGAGGACTACTTCAAGAAAATCGAGTGCTTC
GACTCCGTGGAAATCTCCGGCGTGGAAGATCGGTTCAACGCCTCCCTGGGCACATACCACGATCTGCTGA
AAATTATCAAGGACAAGGACTTCCTGGACAATGAGGAAAACGAGGACATTCTGGAAGATATCGTGCTGAC
CCTGACACTGTTTGAGGACAGAGAGATGATCGAGGAACGGCTGAAAACCTATGCCCACCTGTTCGACGAC
AAAGTGATGAAGCAGCTGAAGCGGCGGAGATACACCGGCTGGGGCAGGCTGAGCCGGAAGCTGATCAACG
GCATCCGGGACAAGCAGTCCGGCAAGACAATCCTGGATTTCCTGAAGTCCGACGGCTTCGCCAACAGAAA
CTTCATGCAGCTGATCCACGACGACAGCCTGACCTTTAAAGAGGACATCCAGAAAGCCCAGGTGTCCGGC
CAGGGCGATAGCCTGCACGAGCACATTGCCAATCTGGCCGGCAGCCCCGCCATTAAGAAGGGCATCCTGC
AGACAGTGAAGGTGGTGGACGAGCTCGTGAAAGTGATGGGCCGGCACAAGCCCGAGAACATCGTGATCGA
AATGGCCAGAGAGAACCAGACCACCCAGAAGGGACAGAAGAACAGCCGCGAGAGAATGAAGCGGATCGAA
GAGGGCATCAAAGAGCTGGGCAGCCAGATCCTGAAAGAACACCCCGTGGAAAACACCCAGCTGCAGAACG
AGAAGCTGTACCTGTACTACCTGCAGAATGGGCGGGATATGTACGTGGACCAGGAACTGGACATCAACCG
GCTGTCCGACTACGATGTGGACCATATCGTGCCTCAGAGCTTTCTGAAGGACGACTCCATCGACAACAAG
GTGCTGACCAGAAGCGACAAGAACCGGGGCAAGAGCGACAACGTGCCCTCCGAAGAGGTCGTGAAGAAGA
TGAAGAACTACTGGCGGCAGCTGCTGAACGCCAAGCTGATTACCCAGAGAAAGTTCGACAATCTGACCAA
GGCCGAGAGAGGCGGCCTGAGCGAACTGGATAAGGCCGGCTTCATCAAGAGACAGCTGGTGGAAACCCGG
CAGATCACAAAGCACGTGGCACAGATCCTGGACTCCCGGATGAACACTAAGTACGACGAGAATGACAAGC
TGATCCGGGAAGTGAAAGTGATCACCCTGAAGTCCAAGCTGGTGTCCGATTTCCGGAAGGATTTCCAGTT
TTACAAAGTGGCCGAGATCAACAACTACCACCACGCCCACGACGCCTACCTGAACGCCGTCGTGGGAACC
GCCCTGATCAAAAAGTACCCTGCCCTGGAAAGCGAGTTCGTGTACGGCGACTACAAGGTGTACGACGTGC
GGAAGATGATCGCCAAGAGCGAGCAGGAAATCGGCAAGGCTACCGCCAAGTACTTCTTCTACAGCAACAT
CATGAACTTTTTCAAGACCGAGATTACCCTGGCCAACGGCGAGATCCGGAAGCGGCCTCTGATCGAGACA
AACGGCGAAACCGGGGAGATCGTGTGGGATAAGGGCCGGGATTTTGCCACCGTGCGGAAAGTGCTGAGCA
TGCCCCAAGTGAATATCGTGAAAAAGACCGAGGTGCAGACAGGCGGCTTCAGCAAAGAGTCTATCCTGCC
CAAGAGGAACAGCGATAAGCTGATCGCCAGAAAGAAGGACTGGGACCCTAAGAAGTACGGCGGCTTCGAC
AGCCCCACCGTGGCCTATTCTGTGCTGGTGGTGGCCAAAGTGGAAAAGGGCAAGTCCAAGAAACTGAAGA
GTGTGAAAGAGCTGCTGGGGATCACCATCATGGAAAGAAGCAGCTTCGAGAAGAATCCCATCGACTTTCT
GGAAGCCAAGGGCTACAAAGAAGTGAAAAAGGACCTGATCATCAAGCTGCCTAAGTACTCCCTGTTCGAG
CTGGAAAACGGCCGGAAGAGAATGCTGGCCTCTGCCGGCGAACTGCAGAAGGGAAACGAACTGGCCCTGC
CCTCCAAATATGTGAACTTCCTGTACCTGGCCAGCCACTATGAGAAGCTGAAGGGCTCCCCCGAGGATAA
TGAGCAGAAACAGCTGTTTGTGGAACAGCACAAGCACTACCTGGACGAGATCATCGAGCAGATCAGCGAG
TTCTCCAAGAGAGTGATCCTGGCCGACGCTAATCTGGACAAAGTGCTGTCCGCCTACAACAAGCACCGGG
ATAAGCCCATCAGAGAGCAGGCCGAGAATATCATCCACCTGTTTCGGCTGACCAATCTGGGAGCCCCTGC
CGCCTTCAAGTACTTTGACACCACCATCGACCGGAAGAGGTACACCAGCACCAAAGAGGTGCTGGACGCC
ACCCTGATCCACCAGAGCATCACCGGCCTGTACGAGACACGGATCGACCTGTCTCAGCTGGGAGGCGACA
AAAGGCCGGCGGCCACGAAAAAGGCCGGCCAGGCAAAAAAGAAAAAGTAAGAATTCCTAGAGCTCGCTGA
TCAGCCTCGACTGTGCCTTCTAGTTGCCAGCCATCTGTTGTTTGCCCCTCCCCCGTGCCTTCCTTGACCC
TGGAAGGTGCCACTCCCACTGTCCTTTCCTAATAAAATGAGGAAATTGCATCGCATTGTCTGAGTAGGTG
TCATTCTATTCTGGGGGGTGGGGTGGGGCAGGACAGCAAGGGGGAGGATTGGGAAGAGAATAGCAGGCAT
GCTGGGGAGCGGCCGCAGGAACCCCTAGTGATGGAGTTGGCCACTCCCTCTCTGCGCGCTCGCTCGCTCA
CTGAGGCCGGGCGACCAAAGGTCGCCCGACGCCCGGGCTTTGCCCGGGCGGCCTCAGTGAGCGAGCGAGC
GCGCAGCTGCCTGCAGGGGCGCCTGATGCGGTATTTTCTCCTTACGCATCTGTGCGGTATTTCACACCGC
ATA
[95 nt withheld, positions 5674-5768]
T
[46 nt withheld, positions 5770-5815]
C
[141 nt withheld, positions 5817-5957]
CCTTTGACGTTGGAGTCCACGTTCTTT
[37 nt withheld, positions 5985-6021]
ACTCTATCTCGGGCTATTCTTTTGATTTATAAGGGATTTTGCCGATTTCGGTCTATTGGTTAAAAAATGA
GCTGATTTAACAAAAATTTAACGCGAATTTTAACAAAATATTAACGTTTACAATTTTATGGTGCACTCTC
AGTACAATCTGCTCTGATGCCGCATAGTTAAGCCAGCCCCGACACCCGCCAACACCCGCTGACGCGCCCT
GACGGGCTTGTCTGCTCCCGGCATCCGCTTACAGACAAGCTGTGACCGTCTCCGGGAGCTGCATGTGTCA
GAGGTTTTCACCGTCATCACCGAAACGCGCGAGACGAAAGGGCCTCGTGATACGCCTATTTTTATAGGTT
AATGTCATGATAATAATGGTTTCTTAGACGTCAGGTGGCACTTTTCGGGGAAATGTGCGCGGAACCCCTA
TTTGTTTATTTTTCTAAATACATTCAAATATGTATCCGCTCATGAGACAATAACCCTGATAAATGCTTCA
ATAATATTGAAAAAGGAAGAGTATGAGTATTCAACATTTCCGTGTCGCCCTTATTCCCTTTTTTGCGGCA
TTTTGCCTTCCTGTTTTTGCTCACCCAGAAACGCTGGTGAAAGTAAAAGATGCTGAAGATCAGTTGGGTG
CACGAGTGGGTTACATCGAACTGGATCTCAACAGCGGTAAGATCCTTGAGAGTTTTCGCCCCGAAGAACG
TTTTCCAATGATGAGCACTTTTAAAGTTCTGCTATGTGGCGCGGTATTATCCCGTATTGACGCCGGGCAA
GAGCAACTCGGTCGCCGCATACACTATTCTCAGAATGACTTGGTTGAGTACTCACCAGTCACAGAAAAGC
ATCTTACGGATGGCATGACAGTAAGAGAATTATGCAGTGCTGCCATAACCATGAGTGATAACACTGCGGC
CAACTTACTTCTGACAACGATCGGAGGACCGAAGGAGCTAACCGCTTTTTTGCACAACATGGGGGATCAT
GTAACTCGCCTTGATCGTTGGGAACCGGAGCTGAATGAAGCCATACCAAACGACGAGCGTGACACCACGA
TGCCTGTAGCAATGGCAACAACGTTGCGCAAACTATTAACTGGCGAACTACTTACTCTAGCTTCCCGGCA
ACAATTAATAGACTGGATGGAGGCGGATAAAGTTGCAGGACCACTTCTGCGCTCGGCCCTTCCGGCTGGC
TGGTTTATTGCTGATAAATCTGGAGCCGGTGAGCGTGGAAGCCGCGGTATCATTGCAGCACTGGGGCCAG
ATGGTAAGCCCTCCCGTATCGTAGTTATCTACACGACGGGGAGTCAGGCAACTATGGATGAACGAAATAG
ACAGATCGCTGAGATAGGTGCCTCACTGATTAAGCATTGGTAACTGTCAGACCAAGTTTACTCATATATA
CTTTAGATTGATTTAAAACTTCATTTTTAATTTAAAAGGATCTAGGTGAAGATCCTTTTTGATAATCTCA
TGACCAAAATCCCTTAACGTGAGTTTTCGTTCCACTGAGCGTCAGACCCCGTAGAAAAGATCAAAGGATC
TTCTTGAGATCCTTTTTTTCTGCGCGTAATCTGCTGCTTGCAAACAAAAAAACCACCGCTACCAGCGGTG
GTTTGTTTGCCGGATCAAGAGCTACCAACTCTTTTTCCGAAGGTAACTGGCTTCAGCAGAGCGCAGATAC
CAAATACTGTTCTTCTAGTGTAGCCGTAGTTAGGCCACCACTTCAAGAACTCTGTAGCACCGCCTACATA
CCTCGCTCTGCTAATCCTGTTACCAGTGGCTGCTGCCAGTGGCGATAAGTCGTGTCTTACCGGGTTGGAC
TCAAGACGATAGTTACCGGATAAGGCGCAGCGGTCGGGCTGAACGGGGGGTTCGTGCACACAGCCCAGCT
TGGAGCGAACGACCTACACCGAACTGAGATACCTACAGCGTGAGCTATGAGAAAGCGCCACGCTTCCCGA
AGGGAGAAAGGCGGACAGGTATCCGGTAAGCGGCAGGGTCGGAACAGGAGAGCGCACGAGGGAGCTTCCA
GGGGGAAACGCCTGGTATCTTTATAGTCCTGTCGGGTTTCGCCACCTCTGACTTGAGCGTCGATTTTTGT
GATGCTCGTCAGGGGGGCGGAGCCTATGGAAAAACGCCAGCAACGCGGCCTTTTTACGGTTCCTGGCCTT
TTGCTGGCCTTTTGCTCACATGT
Features (pLannotate 1.2.2; 16 found; start..end, strand, type, name):
     12..39      +  repeat_region  AAV2 ITR (fragment): inverted terminal repeat of adeno-associated virus serotype 2 inverted
     68..95      +  repeat_region  AAV2 ITR (fragment): inverted terminal repeat of adeno-associated virus serotype 2 inverted
    149..434     +  enhancer       CMV enhancer: human cytomegalovirus immediate early enhancer; contains an 18-bp deletion relative to the standard CMV enhancer
    436..713     +  promoter       chicken β-actin promoter: No description available
    714..941     +  intron         hybrid intron: hybrid between chicken β-actin (CBA) and minute virus of mice (MMV) introns (Gray et al., 2011)
   1079..5179    +  CDS            Cas9: Cas9 (Csn1) endonuclease from the Streptococcus pyogenes Type II CRISPR/Cas system generates RNA-guided double strand breaks in DNA
   5180..5227    +  CDS            nucleoplasmin NLS: bipartite nuclear localization signal from nucleoplasmin
   5261..5372    +  polyA_signal   bGH poly(A) signal: bovine growth hormone polyadenylation signal
   5477..5617    +  repeat_region  AAV2 ITR: inverted terminal repeat of adeno-associated virus serotype 2 inverted
   5622..5673    -  misc_feature   bom (fragment): basis of mobility region from pBR322
   5692..6147    +  rep_origin     f1 ori (sequence partly withheld): f1 bacteriophage origin of replication; arrow indicates direction of (+) strand synthesis
   6148..6197    -  misc_feature   bom (fragment): basis of mobility region from pBR322
   6299..6334    -  CDS            rop (fragment): Rop protein, which maintains plasmids at low copy number; rop
   6429..6533    +  promoter       AmpR promoter: bla
   6534..7394    +  CDS            AmpR: β-lactamase; bla; confers resistance to ampicillin, carbenicillin, and related antibiotics
   7565..8153    +  rep_origin     ori: high-copy-number ColE1/pMB1/pBR322/pUC origin of replication
