[The description below was written by a language model from this plasmid's Addgene catalogue record and pLannotate feature annotations shown in this document.]
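Description:
pV132-vCas9 is an 8.2 kb mammalian expression plasmid built on the pX165 backbone and catalogued as a mammalian expression, AAV and CRISPR vector. It is maintained in bacteria through a high-copy ColE1/pUC-type origin and selected with ampicillin via the β-lactamase (AmpR) gene and its own promoter. An f1 phage origin is also present, and small remnants of the pBR322 bom and rop regions flank it as backbone relics.

The payload is vCas9, an engineered variant of the Streptococcus pyogenes Cas9 nuclease carrying four substitutions (S55R, R976A, K1003A and T1314R). It is driven by the CBh promoter, which the feature table resolves into its parts: a CMV enhancer, the chicken β-actin promoter and a hybrid chicken β-actin/minute virus of mice intron that supports strong, broad expression in mammalian cells. The Cas9 coding sequence is fused at its C terminus to a bipartite nucleoplasmin nuclear localization signal, and the transcript is terminated by a bovine growth hormone polyadenylation signal. The stated insert is somewhat longer than the annotated Cas9 and NLS features, and there is unannotated sequence between the intron and the Cas9 start, so further N-terminal elements may be present, but the record does not identify them.

The expression cassette sits between AAV2 inverted terminal repeat sequences, with a full ITR annotated downstream and only short fragments detected upstream. No guide RNA cassette is annotated, so a guide would have to be supplied separately. The stated purpose is mammalian expression of vCas9, and the associated work concerns engineered Cas9 nucleases that alter DNA repair pathway engagement after cleavage.
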