Addgene plasmid #203223: pV132-vCas9
Purpose: Mammalian expression of vCas9
Depositing lab: Vikash Chauhan & Robert Langer & Phil Sharp. Depositing organization: Massachusetts Institute of Technology. Publication: Altered DNA repair pathway engagement by engineered CRISPR-Cas9 nucleases. Chauhan VP, Sharp PA, Langer R. Proc Natl Acad Sci U S A. 2023 Mar 14;120(11):e2300605120. doi: 10.1073/pnas.2300605120. Epub 2023 Mar 7. PubMed 36881621.
Backbone
  Vector backbone: pX165
  Total vector size (bp): 8214
  Vector type: Mammalian Expression, AAV, CRISPR
Growth in bacteria
  Bacterial resistance: Ampicillin, 100 μg/mL
  Growth temperature: 37°C
  Growth strain: NEB Stable
  Copy number: High Copy
Gene/Insert
  Gene/Insert name: vCas9
  Species: Synthetic; S. pyogenes
  Insert size (bp): 4272
  Mutation: S55R R976A K1003A T1314R
  Promoter: CBh
  Cloning method: Restriction Enzyme; 5′ cloning site BshTI (unknown if destroyed); 3′ cloning site EcoRI (unknown if destroyed)
  Sequencing primers: 5′ CBh-FWD; 3′ bGH-REV
Terms and licenses: Academic/Nonprofit Terms; Industry Terms: Not Available to Industry
How to cite: pV132-vCas9 was a gift from Vikash Chauhan & Robert Langer & Phil Sharp (Addgene plasmid # 203223 ; http://n2t.net/addgene:203223 ; RRID:Addgene_203223)
